>Addgene plasmid #128467 | S1_AscI_V5-gateway_Bsu36I | addgene full sequence | sequence record 254527 | Addgene NGS Result
CGTCTCGCGCGTTTCGGTGATGACGGTGAAAACCTCTGACACATGCAGCTCCCGGAGACGGTCACAGCTT
GTCTGTAAGCGGATGCCGGGAGCAGACAAGCCCGTCAGGGCGCGTCAGCGGGTGTTGGCGGGTGTCGGGG
CTGGCTTAACTATGCGGCATCAGAGCAGATTGTACTGAGAGTGCACCATATGCGGTGTGAAATACCGCAC
AGATGCGTAAGGAGAAAATACCGCATCAGGCGCCATTCGCCATTCAGGCTGCGCAACTGTTGGGAAGGGC
GATCGGTGCGGGCCTCTTCGCTATTACGCCAGCTGGCGAAAGGGGGATGTGCTGCAAGGCGATTAAGTTG
GGTAACGCCAGGGTTTTCCCAGTCACGACGTTGTAAAACGACGGCCAGTGAATTGACGCGTATTGGGATG
GCGCGCCTATCGAAATTCACTATAGGGAGACCCAAGCTGGCTAGTTAAGCTTCGCCACCATGGGTAAGCC
TATCCCTAACCCTCTCCTCGGTCTCGATTCTACGACAAGTTTGTACAAAAAAGCTGAACGAGAAACGTAA
AATGATATAAATATCAATATATTAAATTAGATTTTGCATAAAAAACAGACTACATAATACTGTAAAACAC
AACATATCCAGTCACTATGGCGGCCGCATTAGGCACCCCAGGCTTTACACTTTATGCTTCCGGCTCGTAT
AATGTGTGGATTTTGAGTTAGGATCCGGCGAGATTTTCAGGAGCTAAGGAAGCTAAAATGGAGAAAAAAA
TCACTGGATATACCACCGTTGATATATCCCAATGGCATCGTAAAGAACATTTTGAGGCATTTCAGTCAGT
TGCTCAATGTACCTATAACCAGACCGTTCAGCTGGATATTACGGCCTTTTTAAAGACCGTAAAGAAAAAT
AAGCACAAGTTTTATCCGGCCTTTATTCACATTCTTGCCCGCCTGATGAATGCTCATCCGGAATTCCGTA
TGGCAATGAAAGACGGTGAGCTGGTGATATGGGATAGTGTTCACCCTTGTTACACCGTTTTCCATGAGCA
AACTGAAACGTTTTCATCGCTCTGGAGTGAATACCACGACGATTTCCGGCAGTTTCTACACATATATTCG
CAAGATGTGGCGTGTTACGGTGAAAACCTGGCCTATTTCCCTAAAGGGTTTATTGAGAATATGTTTTTCG
TCTCAGCCAATCCCTGGGTGAGTTTCACCAGTTTTGATTTAAACGTGGCCAATATGGACAACTTCTTCGC
CCCCGTTTTCACCATGGGCAAATATTATACGCAAGGCGACAAGGTGCTGATGCCGCTGGCGATTCAGGTT
CATCATGCCGTCTGTGATGGCTTCCATGTCGGCAGAATGCTTAATGAATTACAACAGTACTGCGATGAGT
GGCAGGGCGGGGCGTAAACGCGTGGATCCGGCTTACTAAAAGCCAGATAACAGTATGCGTATTTGCGCGC
TGATTTTTGCGGTATAAGAATATATACTGATATGTATACCCGAAGTATGTCAAAAAGAGGTGTGCTATGA
AGCAGCGTATTACAGTGACAGTTGACAGCGACAGCTATCAGTTGCTCAAGGCATATATGATGTCAATATC
TCCGGTCTGGTAAGCACAACCATGCAGAATGAAGCCCGTCGTCTGCGTGCCGAACGCTGGAAAGCGGAAA
ATCAGGAAGGGATGGCTGAGGTCGCCCGGTTTATTGAAATGAACGGCTCTTTTGCTGACGAGAACAGGGA
CTGGTGAAATGCAGTTTAAGGTTTACACCTATAAAAGAGAGAGCCGTTATCGTCTGTTTGTGGATGTACA
GAGTGATATTATTGACACGCCCGGGCGACGGATGGTGATCCCCCTGGCCAGTGCACGTCTGCTGTCAGAT
AAAGTCTCCCGTGAACTTTACCCGGTGGTGCATATCGGGGATGAAAGCTGGCGCATGATGACCACCGATA
TGGCCAGTGTGCCGGTCTCCGTTATCGGGGAAGAAGTGGCTGATCTCAGCCACCGCGAAAATGACATCAA
AAACGCCATTAACCTGATGTTCTGGGGAATATAAATGTCAGGCTCCGTTATACACAGCCAGTCTGCAGGT
CGACCATAGTGACTGGATATGTTGTGTTTTACAGTATTATGTAGTCTGTTTTTTATGCAAAATCTAATTT
AATATATTGATATTTATATCATTTTACGTTTCTCGTTCAGCTTTCTTGTACAAAGTGGTAGTAATGACCT
TAGGATCCCAATGGCGCGCCGAGCTTGGCTCGAGCATGGTCATAGCTGTTTCCTGTGTGAAATTGTTATC
CGCTCACAATTCCACACAACATACGAGCCGGAAGCATAAAGTGTAAAGCCTGGGGTGCCTAATGAGTGAG
CTAACTCACATTAATTGCGTTGCGCTCACTGCCCGCTTTCCAGTCGGGAAACCTGTCGTGCCAGCTGCAT
TAATGAATCGGCCAACGCGCGGGGAGAGGCGGTTTGCGTATTGGGCGCTCTTCCGCTTCCTCGCTCACTG
ACTCGCTGCGCTCGGTCGTTCGGCTGCGGCGAGCGGTATCAGCTCACTCAAAGGCGGTAATACGGTTATC
CACAGAATCAGGGGATAACGCAGGAAAGAACATGTGAGCAAAAGGCCAGCAAAAGGCCAGGAACCGTAAA
AAGGCCGCGTTGCTGGCGTTTTTCCATAGGCTCCGCCCCCCTGACGAGCATCACAAAAATCGACGCTCAA
GTCAGAGGTGGCGAAACCCGACAGGACTATAAAGATACCAGGCGTTTCCCCCTGGAAGCTCCCTCGTGCG
CTCTCCTGTTCCGACCCTGCCGCTTACCGGATACCTGTCCGCCTTTCTCCCTTCGGGAAGCGTGGCGCTT
TCTCATAGCTCACGCTGTAGGTATCTCAGTTCGGTGTAGGTCGTTCGCTCCAAGCTGGGCTGTGTGCACG
AACCCCCCGTTCAGCCCGACCGCTGCGCCTTATCCGGTAACTATCGTCTTGAGTCCAACCCGGTAAGACA
CGACTTATCGCCACTGGCAGCAGCCACTGGTAACAGGATTAGCAGAGCGAGGTATGTAGGCGGTGCTACA
GAGTTCTTGAAGTGGTGGCCTAACTACGGCTACACTAGAAGAACAGTATTTGGTATCTGCGCTCTGCTGA
AGCCAGTTACCTTCGGAAAAAGAGTTGGTAGCTCTTGATCCGGCAAACAAACCACCGCTGGTAGCGGTGG
TTTTTTTGTTTGCAAGCAGCAGATTACGCGCAGAAAAAAAGGATCTCAAGAAGATCCTTTGATCTTTTCT
ACGGGGTCTGACGCTCAGTGGAACGAAAACTCACGTTAAGGGATTTTGGTCATGAGATTATCAAAAAGGA
TCTTCACCTAGATCCTTTTAAATTAAAAATGAAGTTTTAAATCAATCTAAAGTATATATGAGTAAACTTG
GTCTGACAGTTAGAAAAACTCATCGAGCATCAAATGAAACTGCAATTTATTCATATCAGGATTATCAATA
CCATATTTTTGAAAAAGCCGTTTCTGTAATGAAGGAGAAAACTCACCGAGGCAGTTCCATAGGATGGCAA
GATCCTGGTATCGGTCTGCGATTCCGACTCGTCCAACATCAATACAACCTATTAATTTCCCCTCGTCAAA
AATAAGGTTATCAAGTGAGAAATCACCATGAGTGACGACTGAATCCGGTGAGAATGGCAAAAGTTTATGC
ATTTCTTTCCAGACTTGTTCAACAGGCCAGCCATTACGCTCGTCATCAAAATCACTCGCATCAACCAAAC
CGTTATTCATTCGTGATTGCGCCTGAGCGAGACGAAATACGCGATCGCTGTTAAAAGGACAATTACAAAC
AGGAATCGAATGCAACCGGCGCAGGAACACTGCCAGCGCATCAACAATATTTTCACCTGAATCAGGATAT
TCTTCTAATACCTGGAATGCTGTTTTCCCAGGGATCGCAGTGGTGAGTAACCATGCATCATCAGGAGTAC
GGATAAAATGCTTGATGGTCGGAAGAGGCATAAATTCCGTCAGCCAGTTTAGTCTGACCATCTCATCTGT
AACATCATTGGCAACGCTACCTTTGCCATGTTTCAGAAACAACTCTGGCGCATCGGGCTTCCCATACAAT
CGATAGATTGTCGCACCTGATTGCCCGACATTATCGCGAGCCCATTTATACCCATATAAATCAGCATCCA
TGTTGGAATTTAATCGCGGCCTAGAGCAAGACGTTTCCCGTTGAATATGGCTCATACTCTTCCTTTTTCA
ATATTATTGAAGCATTTATCAGGGTTATTGTCTCATGAGCGGATACATATTTGAATGTATTTAGAAAAAT
AAACAAATAGGGGTTCCGCGCACATTTCCCCGAAAAGTGCCACCTGACGTCTAAGAAACCATTATTATCA
TGACATTAACCTATAAAAATAGGCGTATCACGAGGCCCTTT
Features (pLannotate 1.2.2; 18 found; start..end, strand, type, name):
      4..39      +  CDS            rop (fragment): Rop protein, which maintains plasmids at low copy number; rop
    141..240     +  misc_feature   bom (fragment): basis of mobility region from pBR322
    246..403     -  CDS            lacZα (fragment): LacZα fragment of β-galactosidase; lacZ fragment
    483..524     +  CDS            V5 tag: epitope tag from simian virus 5
    525..649     +  protein_bind   attR1: mutant version of attR; recombination site for the Gateway® LR reaction LR Clonase™
    674..704     +  promoter       lac UV5 promoter: E. coli lac promoter with an "up" mutation
    729..757     +  promoter       cat promoter (fragment): promoter of the E. coli cat gene encoding chloramphenicol acetyltransferase
    758..1417    +  CDS            CmR: chloramphenicol acetyltransferase; cat; confers resistance to chloramphenicol
   1596..1754    +  CDS            ccdA (fragment): CCDA_ECO57 - Also known as H, letA. Experimental evidence at protein level: Swiss-Prot protein existence level 1. Antitoxin component of a type II toxin-antitoxin (TA) system which inhibits the post-segregational killing (PSK) of plasmid-free cells, also referred to as a plasmid addiction system. Binds to and blocks the activity of CcdB; will also remove bound CcdB protein from the CcdB-GyrA complex by forming a CcdA-CcdB complex, a process termed rejuvenation. Functions as a transcriptional corepressor for the ccdAB operon, repression also requires CcdB (By similarity). From Escherichia coli
   1759..2061    +  CDS            ccdB: CCDB_ECOLI - Also known as G, letB, letD. Experimental evidence at protein level: Swiss-Prot protein existence level 1. Toxic component of a type II toxin-antitoxin (TA) system, functioning in plasmid maintainence. Responsible for the post- segregational killing (PSK) of plasmid-free cells, also referred to as a plasmid addiction system. Half-life of over 2 hours. Cell killing by CcdB is accompanied by filamentation, defects in chromosome and plasmid segregation, defects in cell division, formation of anucleate cells, decreased DNA synthesis and plasmid loss. Interferes with the activity of DN
   2105..2229    -  protein_bind   attR2: mutant version of attR; recombination site for the Gateway® LR reaction LR Clonase™
   2303..2319    -  protein_bind   lac operator: The lac repressor binds to the lac operator to inhibit transcription in E. coli. This inhibition can be relieved by adding lactose or isopropyl-β-D-thiogalactopyranoside (IPTG). lac repressor encoded by lacI
   2327..2357    -  promoter       lac promoter: promoter for the E. coli lac operon
   2372..2393    -  protein_bind   CAP binding site: CAP binding activates transcription in the presence of cAMP. E. coli catabolite activator protein
   2406..2498    -  CDS            lacI (fragment): lac repressor; lacI; The lac repressor binds to the lac operator to inhibit transcription in E. coli. This inhibition can be relieved by adding lactose or isopropyl-β-D-thiogalactopyranoside (IPTG).
   2681..3269    -  rep_origin     ori: high-copy-number ColE1/pMB1/pBR322/pUC origin of replication
   3440..4255    -  CDS            KanR: aminoglycoside phosphotransferase; aph(3')-Ia; confers resistance to kanamycin in bacteria or G418 (Geneticin®) in eukaryotes
   4256..4360    -  promoter       AmpR promoter: bla
