[The description below was written by a language model from this plasmid's Addgene catalogue record and pLannotate feature annotations shown in this document.]
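Description:
S1_AscI_V5-gateway_Bsu36I is a synthetic Gateway destination vector built on the pUC57-Kan cloning backbone, catalogued as a bacterial vector and designed to add an N-terminal V5 epitope tag to any open reading frame recombined into it. The sequenced record is 4,451 nt. It replicates in E. coli from a ColE1/pUC-type origin and carries a kanamycin resistance gene (aminoglycoside phosphotransferase) driven by the AmpR (bla) promoter. The catalogue lists the plasmid as low copy, although the annotated origin is of the high-copy pUC family. Remnants of the backbone's lacZα region, including the lac promoter, operator, CAP site and short lacI, rop and bom fragments, flank the insert.

The payload is a V5 tag coding sequence placed immediately upstream of attR1, followed by the standard Gateway selection cassette: a chloramphenicol acetyltransferase gene with its own promoter, a ccdA fragment and the full ccdB toxin gene, closed by attR2. In an LR Clonase reaction with an attL-flanked entry clone, the chloramphenicol/ccdB cassette is exchanged for the gene of interest, which is then positioned downstream of V5. ccdB kills ordinary E. coli strains, providing counterselection against unrecombined vector, which is why the empty plasmid is maintained in a ccdB-tolerant strain under dual chloramphenicol and kanamycin selection.

No mammalian promoter or polyadenylation signal is annotated. The name suggests that the V5-Gateway module is bounded by AscI and Bsu36I sites for transfer into another vector, but the record does not state this explicitly. The associated publication describes a piggyBac transposon system for CRISPRi and CRISPRa in human pluripotent stem cells, so this plasmid may serve as an intermediate building block for such constructs.
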