Addgene plasmid #128467: S1_AscI_V5-gateway_Bsu36I
Purpose: destination vector with N-terminal V5 tag
Depositing lab: Lindy Barrett. Depositing organization: Broad Institute. Publication: A multiplexed gRNA piggyBac transposon system facilitates efficient induction of CRISPRi and CRISPRa in human pluripotent stem cells. Hazelbaker DZ, Beccard A, Angelini G, Mazzucato P, Messana A, Lam D, Eggan K, Barrett LE. Sci Rep. 2020 Jan 20;10(1):635. doi: 10.1038/s41598-020-57500-1. PubMed 31959800.
Backbone
  Vector backbone: pUC57 Kan
  Backbone manufacturer: Genewiz
  Backbone size w/o insert (bp): 2579
  Vector type: Bacterial Expression
Growth in bacteria
  Bacterial resistance: Chloramphenicol and Kanamycin, 25 & 50 μg/mL
  Growth temperature: 30°C
  Growth strain: ccdB Survival
  Copy number: Low Copy
Gene/Insert
  Gene/Insert name: destination vector with N-terminal V5 tag
  Species: Synthetic
  Cloning method: Restriction Enzyme; 5′ cloning site Unknown (unknown if destroyed)
Terms and licenses: Academic/Nonprofit Terms; Industry Terms: Not Available to Industry
How to cite: S1_AscI_V5-gateway_Bsu36I was a gift from Lindy Barrett (Addgene plasmid # 128467 ; http://n2t.net/addgene:128467 ; RRID:Addgene_128467)
