>Addgene plasmid #128467 | S1_AscI_V5-gateway_Bsu36I | depositor partial sequence | sequence record 246236 | partial sequence
GGCGCGCCTATCGAAATTCACTATAGGGAGACCCAAGCTGGCTAGTTAAGCTTCGCCACCATGGGTAAGC
CTATCCCTAACCCTCTCCTCGGTCTCGATTCTACGACAAGTTTGTACAAAAAAGCTGAACGAGAAACGTA
AAATGATATAAATATCAATATATTAAATTAGATTTTGCATAAAAAACAGACTACATAATACTGTAAAACA
CAACATATCCAGTCACTATGGCGGCCGCATTAGGCACCCCAGGCTTTACACTTTATGCTTCCGGCTCGTA
TAATGTGTGGATTTTGAGTTAGGATCCGGCGAGATTTTCAGGAGCTAAGGAAGCTAAAATGGAGAAAAAA
ATCACTGGATATACCACCGTTGATATATCCCAATGGCATCGTAAAGAACATTTTGAGGCATTTCAGTCAG
TTGCTCAATGTACCTATAACCAGACCGTTCAGCTGGATATTACGGCCTTTTTAAAGACCGTAAAGAAAAA
TAAGCACAAGTTTTATCCGGCCTTTATTCACATTCTTGCCCGCCTGATGAATGCTCATCCGGAATTCCGT
ATGGCAATGAAAGACGGTGAGCTGGTGATATGGGATAGTGTTCACCCTTGTTACACCGTTTTCCATGAGC
AAACTGAAACGTTTTCATCGCTCTGGAGTGAATACCACGACGATTTCCGGCAGTTTCTACACATATATTC
GCAAGATGTGGCGTGTTACGGTGAAAACCTGGCCTATTTCCCTAAAGGGTTTATTGAGAATATGTTTTTC
GTCTCAGCCAATCCCTGGGTGAGTTTCACCAGTTTTGATTTAAACGTGGCCAATATGGACAACTTCTTCG
CCCCCGTTTTCACCATGGGCAAATATTATACGCAAGGCGACAAGGTGCTGATGCCGCTGGCGATTCAGGT
TCATCATGCCGTCTGTGATGGCTTCCATGTCGGCAGAATGCTTAATGAATTACAACAGTACTGCGATGAG
TGGCAGGGCGGGGCGTAAACGCGTGGATCCGGCTTACTAAAAGCCAGATAACAGTATGCGTATTTGCGCG
CTGATTTTTGCGGTATAAGAATATATACTGATATGTATACCCGAAGTATGTCAAAAAGAGGTGTGCTATG
AAGCAGCGTATTACAGTGACAGTTGACAGCGACAGCTATCAGTTGCTCAAGGCATATATGATGTCAATAT
CTCCGGTCTGGTAAGCACAACCATGCAGAATGAAGCCCGTCGTCTGCGTGCCGAACGCTGGAAAGCGGAA
AATCAGGAAGGGATGGCTGAGGTCGCCCGGTTTATTGAAATGAACGGCTCTTTTGCTGACGAGAACAGGG
ACTGGTGAAATGCAGTTTAAGGTTTACACCTATAAAAGAGAGAGCCGTTATCGTCTGTTTGTGGATGTAC
AGAGTGATATTATTGACACGCCCGGGCGACGGATGGTGATCCCCCTGGCCAGTGCACGTCTGCTGTCAGA
TAAAGTCTCCCGTGAACTTTACCCGGTGGTGCATATCGGGGATGAAAGCTGGCGCATGATGACCACCGAT
ATGGCCAGTGTGCCGGTCTCCGTTATCGGGGAAGAAGTGGCTGATCTCAGCCACCGCGAAAATGACATCA
AAAACGCCATTAACCTGATGTTCTGGGGAATATAAATGTCAGGCTCCGTTATACACAGCCAGTCTGCAGG
TCGACCATAGTGACTGGATATGTTGTGTTTTACAGTATTATGTAGTCTGTTTTTTATGCAAAATCTAATT
TAATATATTGATATTTATATCATTTTACGTTTCTCGTTCAGCTTTCTTGTACAAAGTGGTAGTAATGACC
TTAGG
